Addgene plasmid #176557: pU-eCFP
Purpose: Expression of eCFP for auxotrophic selection in the absence of uracil
Depositing lab: Markus Ralser. Depositing organization: Francis Crick Institute. Publication: Microbial communities form rich extracellular metabolomes that foster metabolic interactions and promote drug tolerance. Yu JSL, Correia-Melo C, Zorrilla F, Herrera-Dominguez L, Wu MY, Hartl J, Campbell K, Blasche S, Kreidl M, Egger AS, Messner CB, Demichev V, Freiwald A, Mulleder M, Howell M, Berman J, Patil KR, Alam MT, Ralser M. Nat Microbiol. 2022 Apr;7(4):542-555. doi: 10.1038/s41564-022-01072-5. Epub 2022 Mar 21. PubMed 35314781.
Backbone
  Vector backbone: pU
  Vector type: Yeast Expression
Growth in bacteria
  Bacterial resistance: Ampicillin, 100 μg/mL
  Growth temperature: 37°C
  Growth strain: DH5alpha
  Copy number: High Copy
Gene/Insert
  Gene/Insert name: eCFP
  Species: Synthetic
  Insert size (bp): 703
  Promoter: TDH1(GAP)
  Cloning method: Restriction Enzyme; 5′ cloning site PacI (not destroyed); 3′ cloning site AscI (not destroyed)
Terms and licenses: Academic/Nonprofit Terms; Industry Terms: Not Available to Industry
How to cite: pU-eCFP was a gift from Markus Ralser (Addgene plasmid # 176557 ; http://n2t.net/addgene:176557 ; RRID:Addgene_176557)
