[The description below was written by a language model from this plasmid's Addgene catalogue record and pLannotate feature annotations shown in this document.]
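Description:
pU-eCFP is a yeast expression plasmid built on the pU backbone, a shuttle vector with the layout of a pBluescript-derived centromeric plasmid. In E. coli it replicates from a high-copy ColE1/pUC-type origin and is selected with ampicillin through the β-lactamase gene. An f1 origin and remnants of the lacZα/lac promoter region and pBluescript multiple cloning site, flanked by T7 and T3 promoters, are also present. In Saccharomyces cerevisiae it is maintained by a CEN6/ARS element, which provides stable, low-copy, chromosome-like segregation. The URA3 marker with its own promoter complements uracil auxotrophy and can be counterselected with 5-fluoroorotic acid.

The payload is a synthetic enhanced cyan fluorescent protein coding sequence of about 700 bp, cloned between PacI and AscI sites that remain intact. It sits downstream of a constitutive glyceraldehyde-3-phosphate dehydrogenase (GAP) promoter and upstream of the ADH1 terminator. The catalogue names the promoter as TDH1(GAP), whereas the automated annotation matches it to the TDH3 GAP promoter. The annotation also labels the open reading frame as yeast-enhanced GFP, most likely because eCFP is a close GFP variant and that was the nearest database match. The catalogue identity of eCFP should be taken as the intended insert.

The stated purpose is eCFP expression coupled to auxotrophic selection in the absence of uracil. Cells that carry the plasmid are therefore both uracil prototrophs and marked with cyan fluorescence. This allows them to be identified and tracked, for example in mixed yeast populations of the kind studied in the associated work on metabolic interactions within microbial communities.
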