Features (pLannotate 1.2.2; 21 found; start..end, strand, type, name):
    192..227     +  CDS            rop (fragment): Rop protein, which maintains plasmids at low copy number; rop
    321..476     +  promoter       URA3 promoter (fragment): S. cerevisiae URA3
    477..1280    +  CDS            URA3: orotidine-5'-phosphate decarboxylase, required for uracil biosynthesis; S. cerevisiae URA3; yeast auxotrophic marker, counterselectable with 5-fluoroorotic acid (5-FOA)
   1359..1410    +  misc_feature   bom (fragment): basis of mobility region from pBR322
   1420..1471    +  misc_feature   bom (fragment): basis of mobility region from pBR322
   1499..1927    -  rep_origin     f1 ori (sequence partly withheld): f1 bacteriophage origin of replication; arrow indicates direction of (+) strand synthesis
   1931..2088    -  CDS            lacZα (fragment): LacZα fragment of β-galactosidase; lacZ fragment
   2091..2109    +  promoter       T7 promoter: promoter for bacteriophage T7 RNA polymerase
   2118..2204    +  misc_feature   MCS (fragment): pBluescript multiple cloning site
   2205..2871    +  promoter       GAP promoter: S. cerevisiae TDH3; promoter for glyceraldehyde-3-phosphate dehydrogenase
   2896..3612    +  CDS            yeGFP: yeast-enhanced green fluorescent protein codons optimized for translation in S. cerevisiae and C. albicans
   3633..3820    +  terminator     ADH1 terminator: S. cerevisiae ADH1; transcription terminator for the S. cerevisiae alcohol dehydrogenase 1 (ADH1) gene
   3839..3857    -  promoter       T3 promoter: promoter for bacteriophage T3 RNA polymerase
   3902..3918    -  protein_bind   lac operator: The lac repressor binds to the lac operator to inhibit transcription in E. coli. This inhibition can be relieved by adding lactose or isopropyl-β-D-thiogalactopyranoside (IPTG). lac repressor encoded by lacI
   3926..3956    -  promoter       lac promoter: promoter for the E. coli lac operon
   3971..3992    -  protein_bind   CAP binding site: CAP binding activates transcription in the presence of cAMP. E. coli catabolite activator protein
   4005..4097    -  CDS            lacI (fragment): lac repressor; lacI; The lac repressor binds to the lac operator to inhibit transcription in E. coli. This inhibition can be relieved by adding lactose or isopropyl-β-D-thiogalactopyranoside (IPTG).
   4280..4868    -  rep_origin     ori: high-copy-number ColE1/pMB1/pBR322/pUC origin of replication
   5039..5899    -  CDS            AmpR: β-lactamase; bla; confers resistance to ampicillin, carbenicillin, and related antibiotics
   5900..6004    -  promoter       AmpR promoter: bla
   6034..117     -  misc_feature   CEN/ARS (across the origin): S. cerevisiae CEN6 centromere fused to an autonomously replicating sequence
>Addgene plasmid #176557 | pU-eCFP | addgene full sequence | sequence record 350988 | Addgene NGS Result
TTACATCTTCGGAAAACAAAAACTATTTTTTCTTTAATTTCTTTTTTTACTTTCTATTTTTAATTTATAT
ATTTATATTAAAAAATTTAAATTATAATTATTTTTATAGCACGTGATGAAAAGGACCCTAAGAAACCATT
ATTATCATGACATTAACCTATAAAAATAGGCGTATCACGAGGCCCTTTCGTCTCGCGCGTTTCGGTGATG
ACGGTGAAAACCTCTGACACATGCAGCTCCCGGAGACGGTCACAGCTTGTCTGTAAGCGGATGCCGGGAG
CAGACAAGCCCGTCAGGGCGCGTCAGCGGGTGTTGGCGGCGATTCGGTAATCTCCGAACAGAAGGAAGAA
CGAAGGAAGGAGCACAGACTTAGATTGGTATATATACGCATATGTAGTGTTGAAGAAACATGAAATTGCC
CAGTATTCTTAACCCAACTGCACAGAACAAAAACCTGCAGGAAACGAAGATAAATCATGTCGAAAGCTAC
ATATAAGGAACGTGCTGCTACTCATCCTAGTCCTGTTGCTGCCAAGCTATTTAATATCATGCACGAAAAG
CAAACAAACTTGTGTGCTTCATTGGATGTTCGTACCACCAAGGAATTACTGGAGTTAGTTGAAGCATTAG
GTCCCAAAATTTGTTTACTAAAAACACATGTGGATATCTTGACTGATTTTTCCATGGAGGGCACAGTTAA
GCCGCTAAAGGCATTATCCGCCAAGTACAATTTTTTACTCTTCGAAGACAGAAAATTTGCTGACATTGGT
AATACAGTCAAATTGCAGTACTCTGCGGGTGTATACAGAATAGCAGAATGGGCAGACATTACGAATGCAC
ACGGTGTGGTGGGCCCAGGTATTGTTAGCGGTTTGAAGCAGGCGGCAGAAGAAGTAACAAAGGAACCTAG
AGGCCTTTTGATGTTAGCAGAATTGTCATGCAAGGGCTCCCTATCTACTGGAGAATATACTAAGGGTACT
GTTGACATTGCGAAGAGCGACAAAGATTTTGTTATCGGCTTTATTGCTCAAAGAGACATGGGTGGAAGAG
ATGAAGGTTACGATTGGTTGATTATGACACCCGGTGTGGGTTTAGATGACAAGGGAGACGCATTGGGTCA
ACAGTATAGAACCGTGGATGATGTGGTCTCTACAGGATCTGACATTATTATTGTTGGAAGAGGACTATTT
GCAAAGGGAAGGGATGCTAAGGTAGAGGGTGAACGTTACAGAAAAGCAGGCTGGGAAGCATATTTGAGAA
GATGCGGCCAGCAAAACTAAAAAACTGTATTATAAGTAAATGCATGTATACTAAACTCACAAATTAGAGC
TTCAATTTAATTATATCAGTTATTACCCTATGCGGTGTGAAATACCGCACAGATGCGTAAGGAGAAAATA
CCGCATCAGGCGCGGATCCTATGCGGTGTGAAATACCGCACAGATGCGTAAGGAGAAAATACCGCATCAG
GAAATTGTAAGCGTTAATATTTTGTTAAAATTCGCGTTAAATTTTTGTTAAATCAGCTCATTTTTTAACC
AATAGGCCGAAATCGGCAAAATCCCTTATAAATCAAAAGAATAGACCGAGATAGGGT
[37 nt withheld, positions 1598-1634]
AAAGAACGTGGACTCCAACGTCAAAGG
[49 nt withheld, positions 1662-1710]
T
[91 nt withheld, positions 1712-1802]
G
[124 nt withheld, positions 1804-1927]
CCATTCGCCATTCAGGCTGCGCAACTGTTGGGAAGGGCGATCGGTGCGGGCCTCTTCGCTATTACGCCAG
CTGGCGAAAGGGGGATGTGCTGCAAGGCGATTAAGTTGGGTAACGCCAGGGTTTTCCCAGTCACGACGTT
GTAAAACGACGGCCAGTGAATTGTAATACGACTCACTATAGGGCGAATTGGAGCTCCACCGCGGTGGCGG
CCGCTCTAGAACTAGTGGGTCCCCCGGGCTGCAGGAATTCGATATCAAGCTTATCGATACCGTCGACTCA
TTATCAATACTGCCATTTCAAAGAATACGTAAATAATTAATAGTAGTGATTTTCCTAACTTTATTTAGTC
AAAAAATTAGCCTTTTAATTCTGCTGTAACCCGTACATGCCCAAAATAGGGGGCGGGTTACACAGAATAT
ATAACATCGTAGGTGTCTGGGTGAACAGTTTATTCCTGGCATCCACTAAATATAATGGAGCCCGCTTTTT
AAGCTGGCATCCAGAAAAAAAAAGAATCCCAGCACCAAAATATTGTTTTCTTCACCAACCATCAGTTCAT
AGGTCCATTCTCTTAGCGCAACTACAGAGAACAGGGGCACAAACAGGCAAAAAACGGGCACAACCTCAAT
GGAGTGATGCAACCTGCCTGGAGTAAATGATGACACAAGGCAATTGACCCACGCATGTATCTATCTCATT
TTCTTACACCTTCTATTACCTTCTGCTCTCTCTGATTTGGAAAAAGCTGAAAAAAAAGGTTGAAACCAGT
TCCCTGAAATTATTCCCCTACTTGACTAATAAGTATATAAAGACGGTAGGTATTGATTGTAATTCTGTAA
ATCTATTTCTTAAACTTCTTAAATTCTACTTTTATAGTTAGTCTTTTTTTTAGTTTTAAAACACCAAGAA
CTTAGTTTCGAATAAACACACATAAACAAACAAAGGTGACGGTGCTGGTTTAATTAACATGTCTAAAGGT
GAAGAATTATTCACTGGTGTTGTCCCAATTTTGGTTGAATTAGATGGTGATGTTAATGGTCACAAATTTT
CTGTCTCCGGTGAAGGTGAAGGTGATGCTACTTACGGTAAATTGACCTTAAAATTTATTTGTACTACTGG
TAAATTGCCAGTTCCATGGCCAACCTTAGTCACTACTTTAACTTGGGGTGTTCAATGTTTTTCTAGATAC
CCAGATCATATGAAACAACATGACTTTTTCAAGTCTGCCATGCCAGAAGGTTATGTTCAAGAAAGAACTA
TTTTTTTCAAAGATGACGGTAACTACAAGACCAGAGCTGAAGTCAAGTTTGAAGGTGATACCTTAGTTAA
TAGAATCGAATTAAAAGGTATTGATTTTAAAGAAGATGGTAACATTTTAGGTCACAAATTGGAATACATT
TATAACTCTCACAATGTTTACATCACTGCTGACAAACAAAAGAATGGTATCAAAGCTAACTTCAAAATTA
GACACAACATTGAAGATGGTTCTGTTCAATTAGCTGACCATTATCAACAAAATACTCCAATTGGTGATGG
TCCAGTCTTGTTACCAGACAACCATTACTTATCCACTCAATCTGCCTTATCCAAAGATCCAAACGAAAAG
AGAGACCACATGGTCTTGTTAGAATTTGTTACTGCTGCTGGTATTACCCATGGTATTGATGAATTGTACA
AATAAGGCGCGCCACTTCTAAATAAGCGAATTTCTTATGATTTATGATTTTTATTATTAAATAAGTTATA
AAAAAAATAAGTGTATACAAATTTTAAAGTGACTCTTAGGTTTTAAAACGAAAATTCTTATTCTTGAGTA
ACTCTTTCCTGTAGGTCAGGTTGCTTTCTCAGGTATAGTATGAGGTCGCTCTTATTGACCACACCTCTAC
CGGCAGTACCAGCTTTTGTTCCCTTTAGTGAGGGTTAATTTCGAGCTTGGCGTAATCATGGTCATAGCTG
TTTCCTGTGTGAAATTGTTATCCGCTCACAATTCCACACAACATACGAGCCGGAAGCATAAAGTGTAAAG
CCTGGGGTGCCTAATGAGTGAGCTAACTCACATTAATTGCGTTGCGCTCACTGCCCGCTTTCCAGTCGGG
AAACCTGTCGTGCCAGCTGCATTAATGAATCGGCCAACGCGCGGGGAGAGGCGGTTTGCGTATTGGGCGC
TCTTCCGCTTCCTCGCTCACTGACTCGCTGCGCTCGGTCGTTCGGCTGCGGCGAGCGGTATCAGCTCACT
CAAAGGCGGTAATACGGTTATCCACAGAATCAGGGGATAACGCAGGAAAGAACATGTGAGCAAAAGGCCA
GCAAAAGGCCAGGAACCGTAAAAAGGCCGCGTTGCTGGCGTTTTTCCATAGGCTCCGCCCCCCTGACGAG
CATCACAAAAATCGACGCTCAAGTCAGAGGTGGCGAAACCCGACAGGACTATAAAGATACCAGGCGTTTC
CCCCTGGAAGCTCCCTCGTGCGCTCTCCTGTTCCGACCCTGCCGCTTACCGGATACCTGTCCGCCTTTCT
CCCTTCGGGAAGCGTGGCGCTTTCTCATAGCTCACGCTGTAGGTATCTCAGTTCGGTGTAGGTCGTTCGC
TCCAAGCTGGGCTGTGTGCACGAACCCCCCGTTCAGCCCGACCGCTGCGCCTTATCCGGTAACTATCGTC
TTGAGTCCAACCCGGTAAGACACGACTTATCGCCACTGGCAGCAGCCACTGGTAACAGGATTAGCAGAGC
GAGGTATGTAGGCGGTGCTACAGAGTTCTTGAAGTGGTGGCCTAACTACGGCTACACTAGAAGAACAGTA
TTTGGTATCTGCGCTCTGCTGAAGCCAGTTACCTTCGGAAAAAGAGTTGGTAGCTCTTGATCCGGCAAAC
AAACCACCGCTGGTAGCGGTGGTTTTTTTGTTTGCAAGCAGCAGATTACGCGCAGAAAAAAAGGATCTCA
AGAAGATCCTTTGATCTTTTCTACGGGGTCTGACGCTCAGTGGAACGAAAACTCACGTTAAGGGATTTTG
GTCATGAGATTATCAAAAAGGATCTTCACCTAGATCCTTTTAAATTAAAAATGAAGTTTTAAATCAATCT
AAAGTATATATGAGTAAACTTGGTCTGACAGTTACCAATGCTTAATCAGTGAGGCACCTATCTCAGCGAT
CTGTCTATTTCGTTCATCCATAGTTGCCTGACTCCCCGTCGTGTAGATAACTACGATACGGGAGGGCTTA
CCATCTGGCCCCAGTGCTGCAATGATACCGCGAGACCCACGCTCACCGGCTCCAGATTTATCAGCAATAA
ACCAGCCAGCCGGAAGGGCCGAGCGCAGAAGTGGTCCTGCAACTTTATCCGCCTCCATCCAGTCTATTAA
TTGTTGCCGGGAAGCTAGAGTAAGTAGTTCGCCAGTTAATAGTTTGCGCAACGTTGTTGCCATTGCTACA
GGCATCGTGGTGTCACGCTCGTCGTTTGGTATGGCTTCATTCAGCTCCGGTTCCCAACGATCAAGGCGAG
TTACATGATCCCCCATGTTGTGCAAAAAAGCGGTTAGCTCCTTCGGTCCTCCGATCGTTGTCAGAAGTAA
GTTGGCCGCAGTGTTATCACTCATGGTTATGGCAGCACTGCATAATTCTCTTACTGTCATGCCATCCGTA
AGATGCTTTTCTGTGACTGGTGAGTACTCAACCAAGTCATTCTGAGAATAGTGTATGCGGCGACCGAGTT
GCTCTTGCCCGGCGTCAATACGGGATAATACCGCGCCACATAGCAGAACTTTAAAAGTGCTCATCATTGG
AAAACGTTCTTCGGGGCGAAAACTCTCAAGGATCTTACCGCTGTTGAGATCCAGTTCGATGTAACCCACT
CGTGCACCCAACTGATCTTCAGCATCTTTTACTTTCACCAGCGTTTCTGGGTGAGCAAAAACAGGAAGGC
AAAATGCCGCAAAAAAGGGAATAAGGGCGACACGGAAATGTTGAATACTCATACTCTTCCTTTTTCAATA
TTATTGAAGCATTTATCAGGGTTATTGTCTCATGAGCGGATACATATTTGAATGTATTTAGAAAAATAAA
CAAATAGGGGTTCCGCGCACATTTCCCCGAAAAGTGCCACCTGACGGATCGCTTGCCTGTAACTTACACG
CGCCTCGTATCTTTTAATGATGGAATAATTTGGGAATTTACTCTGTATTTATTTATTTTTATGTTTTGTA
TTTGGATTTTAGAAAGTAAATAAAGAAGGTAGAAGAGTTACGGAATGAAGAAAAAAAAATAAACAAAGGT
TTAAAAAATTTCAACAAAAAGCGTACTTTACATATATATTTATTAGACAAGAAAAGCAGATTAAATAGAT
ATACATTCGATTAACGATAAGTAAAATGTAAAATCACAGGATTTTCGTGTGTGGTCTTCTACACAGACAA
GATGAAACAATTCGGCATTAATACCTGAGAGCAGGAAGAGCAAGATAAAAGGTAGTATTTGTTGGCGATC
CCCCTAGAGTCTT
